Addgene plasmid #134574: pET28a-DDX43
Purpose: Express human DDX43 protein (WT, full-length) in E. coli
Depositing lab: Yuliang Wu. Depositing organization: University of Saskatchewan. Publication: The DEAD-box protein DDX43 (HAGE) is a dual RNA-DNA helicase and has a K-homology domain required for full nucleic acid unwinding activity. Talwar T, Vidhyasagar V, Qing J, Guo M, Kariem A, Lu Y, Singh RS, Lukong KE, Wu Y. J Biol Chem. 2017 Jun 23;292(25):10429-10443. doi: 10.1074/jbc.M117.774950. Epub 2017 May 3. PubMed 28468824.
Backbone
  Vector backbone: pET28a
  Backbone manufacturer: Novagen
  Backbone size w/o insert (bp): 5369
  Total vector size (bp): 7237
  Modifications to backbone: None
  Vector type: Bacterial Expression
Growth in bacteria
  Bacterial resistance: Kanamycin, 50 μg/mL
  Growth temperature: 37°C
  Growth strain: DH5alpha
  Growth instructions: None
  Copy number: High Copy
Gene/Insert
  Gene/Insert name: DDX43 (alt names: HAGE; DEAD-Box Helicase 43; CT13)
  Species: H. sapiens (human)
  Insert size (bp): 1944
  Mutation: full-length WT
  GenBank ID: NM_018665
  Entrez Gene: DDX43 (a.k.a. CT13, HAGE)
  Promoter: T7
  Tag / fusion protein: His (C terminal on backbone)
  Cloning method: Restriction Enzyme; 5′ cloning site Nde I (not destroyed); 3′ cloning site Xho I (not destroyed)
  Sequencing primers: 5′ T7 promoter; 3′ T7 terminator
Terms and licenses: Academic/Nonprofit Terms; Industry Terms: Not Available to Industry
How to cite: pET28a-DDX43 was a gift from Yuliang Wu (Addgene plasmid # 134574 ; http://n2t.net/addgene:134574 ; RRID:Addgene_134574)
