[The description below was written by a language model from this plasmid's Addgene catalogue record and pLannotate feature annotations shown in this document.]
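Description:
pET28a-DDX43 is a bacterial expression plasmid built on the unmodified Novagen pET28a backbone and designed to produce full-length, wild-type human DDX43 (also called HAGE or CT13), a DEAD-box helicase, in E. coli. The roughly 7.2 kb plasmid carries a ColE1/pMB1-type origin together with the bom region and the rop gene. It also has an f1 phage origin and a kanamycin resistance gene (aminoglycoside phosphotransferase) for selection. The catalogue lists it as high copy, although rop is normally associated with reduced copy number. Short matches to tetracycline resistance sequence and to an AmpR promoter are backbone remnants rather than functional markers.

The 1,944 bp DDX43 coding sequence was inserted between the NdeI and XhoI sites, both of which are retained. It lies downstream of a T7 promoter, a lac operator and the T7 gene 10 ribosome binding site, and upstream of the T7 terminator. The plasmid-borne lacI gene supplies lac repressor, so transcription is held off until IPTG is added in a host that provides T7 RNA polymerase.

The catalogue records a C-terminal His tag from the backbone, and the feature table shows a His-tag match immediately after the insert. The annotation also detects a His-tag-like fragment and a thrombin cleavage site just upstream of the NdeI junction. This matches the standard pET28a N-terminal leader, so the protein may be tagged at both ends, though the record does not say so explicitly. The small "SET1" match before the terminator is probably an annotation artefact of vector sequence. The construct is suited to affinity purification of recombinant DDX43 for biochemical work, and the associated study examined its RNA and DNA unwinding activity.
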