Features (pLannotate 1.2.2; 21 found; start..end, strand, type, name):
     12..440     +  rep_origin     f1 ori (sequence partly withheld): f1 bacteriophage origin of replication; arrow indicates direction of (+) strand synthesis
    493..550     +  promoter       AmpR promoter (fragment): bla
    559..1374    -  CDS            KanR: aminoglycoside phosphotransferase; aph(3')-Ia; confers resistance to kanamycin in bacteria or G418 (Geneticin®) in eukaryotes
   1496..2084    +  rep_origin     ori: high-copy-number ColE1/pMB1/pBR322/pUC origin of replication
   2270..2409    -  misc_feature   bom: basis of mobility region from pBR322
   2511..2702    -  CDS            rop: Rop protein, which maintains plasmids at low copy number; rop
   2719..3099    +  CDS            YPB1_ECOLX: Protein predicted: Swiss-Prot protein existence level 4. From Escherichia coli.
   3171..3462    -  CDS            TcR (fragment): tetracycline efflux protein; tet; confers resistance to tetracycline
   3477..3498    -  protein_bind   CAP binding site: CAP binding activates transcription in the presence of cAMP. E. coli catabolite activator protein
   3511..4593    -  CDS            lacI: lac repressor; lacI; The lac repressor binds to the lac operator to inhibit transcription in E. coli. This inhibition can be relieved by adding lactose or isopropyl-β-D-thiogalactopyranoside (IPTG).
   4594..4671    -  promoter       lacI promoter: lacI
   4679..4958    -  CDS            TcR (fragment): tetracycline efflux protein; tet; confers resistance to tetracycline
   4980..4998    +  promoter       T7 promoter: promoter for bacteriophage T7 RNA polymerase
   4999..5023    +  protein_bind   lac operator: The lac repressor binds to the lac operator to inhibit transcription in E. coli. This inhibition can be relieved by adding lactose or isopropyl-β-D-thiogalactopyranoside (IPTG). lac repressor encoded by lacI
   5038..5060    +  RBS            RBS: efficient ribosome binding site from bacteriophage T7 gene 10 (Olins and Rangwala, 1989)
   5079..5095    +  CDS            capTEV™ (fragment): composite tag for in vivo biotinylation, TEV protease cleavage, and 6xHis tagging
   5106..5123    +  CDS            thrombin site: thrombin recognition and cleavage site
   5127..7070    +  CDS            DDX43: DDX43_HUMAN - Also known as HAGE. Experimental evidence at protein level: Swiss-Prot protein existence level 1. From Homo sapiens (Human).
   7077..7094    +  CDS            9xHis (fragment): 9xHis affinity tag
   7104..7153    +  CDS            SET1 (fragment): solubility-enhancement tag derived from T7 phage gene 10B
   7161..7208    +  terminator     T7 terminator: transcription terminator for bacteriophage T7 RNA polymerase
>Addgene plasmid #134574 | pET28a-DDX43 | addgene full sequence | sequence record 266984 | Addgene NGS Result
TGGCGAATGGG
[124 nt withheld, positions 12-135]
C
[91 nt withheld, positions 137-227]
A
[49 nt withheld, positions 229-277]
CCTTTGACGTTGGAGTCCACGTTCTTT
[37 nt withheld, positions 305-341]
ACCCTATCTCGGTCTATTCTTTTGATTTATAAGGGATTTTGCCGATTTCGGCCTATTGGTTAAAAAATGA
GCTGATTTAACAAAAATTTAACGCGAATTTTAACAAAATATTAACGCTTACAATTTAGGTGGCACTTTTC
GGGGAAATGTGCGCGGAACCCCTATTTGTTTATTTTTCTAAATACATTCAAATATGTATCCGCTCATGAA
TTAATTCTTAGAAAAACTCATCGAGCATCAAATGAAACTGCAATTTATTCATATCAGGATTATCAATACC
ATATTTTTGAAAAAGCCGTTTCTGTAATGAAGGAGAAAACTCACCGAGGCAGTTCCATAGGATGGCAAGA
TCCTGGTATCGGTCTGCGATTCCGACTCGTCCAACATCAATACAACCTATTAATTTCCCCTCGTCAAAAA
TAAGGTTATCAAGTGAGAAATCACCATGAGTGACGACTGAATCCGGTGAGAATGGCAAAAGTTTATGCAT
TTCTTTCCAGACTTGTTCAACAGGCCAGCCATTACGCTCGTCATCAAAATCACTCGCATCAACCAAACCG
TTATTCATTCGTGATTGCGCCTGAGCGAGACGAAATACGCGATCGCTGTTAAAAGGACAATTACAAACAG
GAATCGAATGCAACCGGCGCAGGAACACTGCCAGCGCATCAACAATATTTTCACCTGAATCAGGATATTC
TTCTAATACCTGGAATGCTGTTTTCCCGGGGATCGCAGTGGTGAGTAACCATGCATCATCAGGAGTACGG
ATAAAATGCTTGATGGTCGGAAGAGGCATAAATTCCGTCAGCCAGTTTAGTCTGACCATCTCATCTGTAA
CATCATTGGCAACGCTACCTTTGCCATGTTTCAGAAACAACTCTGGCGCATCGGGCTTCCCATACAATCG
ATAGATTGTCGCACCTGATTGCCCGACATTATCGCGAGCCCATTTATACCCATATAAATCAGCATCCATG
TTGGAATTTAATCGCGGCCTAGAGCAAGACGTTTCCCGTTGAATATGGCTCATAACACCCCTTGTATTAC
TGTTTATGTAAGCAGACAGTTTTATTGTTCATGACCAAAATCCCTTAACGTGAGTTTTCGTTCCACTGAG
CGTCAGACCCCGTAGAAAAGATCAAAGGATCTTCTTGAGATCCTTTTTTTCTGCGCGTAATCTGCTGCTT
GCAAACAAAAAAACCACCGCTACCAGCGGTGGTTTGTTTGCCGGATCAAGAGCTACCAACTCTTTTTCCG
AAGGTAACTGGCTTCAGCAGAGCGCAGATACCAAATACTGTCCTTCTAGTGTAGCCGTAGTTAGGCCACC
ACTTCAAGAACTCTGTAGCACCGCCTACATACCTCGCTCTGCTAATCCTGTTACCAGTGGCTGCTGCCAG
TGGCGATAAGTCGTGTCTTACCGGGTTGGACTCAAGACGATAGTTACCGGATAAGGCGCAGCGGTCGGGC
TGAACGGGGGGTTCGTGCACACAGCCCAGCTTGGAGCGAACGACCTACACCGAACTGAGATACCTACAGC
GTGAGCTATGAGAAAGCGCCACGCTTCCCGAAGGGAGAAAGGCGGACAGGTATCCGGTAAGCGGCAGGGT
CGGAACAGGAGAGCGCACGAGGGAGCTTCCAGGGGGAAACGCCTGGTATCTTTATAGTCCTGTCGGGTTT
CGCCACCTCTGACTTGAGCGTCGATTTTTGTGATGCTCGTCAGGGGGGCGGAGCCTATGGAAAAACGCCA
GCAACGCGGCCTTTTTACGGTTCCTGGCCTTTTGCTGGCCTTTTGCTCACATGTTCTTTCCTGCGTTATC
CCCTGATTCTGTGGATAACCGTATTACCGCCTTTGAGTGAGCTGATACCGCTCGCCGCAGCCGAACGACC
GAGCGCAGCGAGTCAGTGAGCGAGGAAGCGGAAGAGCGCCTGATGCGGTATTTTCTCCTTACGCATCTGT
GCGGTATTTCACACCGCAATGGTGCACTCTCAGTACAATCTGCTCTGATGCCGCATAGTTAAGCCAGTAT
ACACTCCGCTATCGCTACGTGACTGGGTCATGGCTGCGCCCCGACACCCGCCAACACCCGCTGACGCGCC
CTGACGGGCTTGTCTGCTCCCGGCATCCGCTTACAGACAAGCTGTGACCGTCTCCGGGAGCTGCATGTGT
CAGAGGTTTTCACCGTCATCACCGAAACGCGCGAGGCAGCTGCGGTAAAGCTCATCAGCGTGGTCGTGAA
GCGATTCACAGATGTCTGCCTGTTCATCCGCGTCCAGCTCGTTGAGTTTCTCCAGAAGCGTTAATGTCTG
GCTTCTGATAAAGCGGGCCATGTTAAGGGCGGTTTTTTCCTGTTTGGTCACTGATGCCTCCGTGTAAGGG
GGATTTCTGTTCATGGGGGTAATGATACCGATGAAACGAGAGAGGATGCTCACGATACGGGTTACTGATG
ATGAACATGCCCGGTTACTGGAACGTTGTGAGGGTAAACAACTGGCGGTATGGATGCGGCGGGACCAGAG
AAAAATCACTCAGGGTCAATGCCAGCGCTTCGTTAATACAGATGTAGGTGTTCCACAGGGTAGCCAGCAG
CATCCTGCGATGCAGATCCGGAACATAATGGTGCAGGGCGCTGACTTCCGCGTTTCCAGACTTTACGAAA
CACGGAAACCGAAGACCATTCATGTTGTTGCTCAGGTCGCAGACGTTTTGCAGCAGCAGTCGCTTCACGT
TCGCTCGCGTATCGGTGATTCATTCTGCTAACCAGTAAGGCAACCCCGCCAGCCTAGCCGGGTCCTCAAC
GACAGGAGCACGATCATGCGCACCCGTGGGGCCGCCATGCCGGCGATAATGGCCTGCTTCTCGCCGAAAC
GTTTGGTGGCGGGACCAGTGACGAAGGCTTGAGCGAGGGCGTGCAAGATTCCGAATACCGCAAGCGACAG
GCCGATCATCGTCGCGCTCCAGCGAAAGCGGTCCTCGCCGAAAATGACCCAGAGCGCTGCCGGCACCTGT
CCTACGAGTTGCATGATAAAGAAGACAGTCATAAGTGCGGCGACGATAGTCATGCCCCGCGCCCACCGGA
AGGAGCTGACTGGGTTGAAGGCTCTCAAGGGCATCGGTCGAGATCCCGGTGCCTAATGAGTGAGCTAACT
TACATTAATTGCGTTGCGCTCACTGCCCGCTTTCCAGTCGGGAAACCTGTCGTGCCAGCTGCATTAATGA
ATCGGCCAACGCGCGGGGAGAGGCGGTTTGCGTATTGGGCGCCAGGGTGGTTTTTCTTTTCACCAGTGAG
ACGGGCAACAGCTGATTGCCCTTCACCGCCTGGCCCTGAGAGAGTTGCAGCAAGCGGTCCACGCTGGTTT
GCCCCAGCAGGCGAAAATCCTGTTTGATGGTGGTTAACGGCGGGATATAACATGAGCTGTCTTCGGTATC
GTCGTATCCCACTACCGAGATATCCGCACCAACGCGCAGCCCGGACTCGGTAATGGCGCGCATTGCGCCC
AGCGCCATCTGATCGTTGGCAACCAGCATCGCAGTGGGAACGATGCCCTCATTCAGCATTTGCATGGTTT
GTTGAAAACCGGACATGGCACTCCAGTCGCCTTCCCGTTCCGCTATCGGCTGAATTTGATTGCGAGTGAG
ATATTTATGCCAGCCAGCCAGACGCAGACGCGCCGAGACAGAACTTAATGGGCCCGCTAACAGCGCGATT
TGCTGGTGACCCAATGCGACCAGATGCTCCACGCCCAGTCGCGTACCGTCTTCATGGGAGAAAATAATAC
TGTTGATGGGTGTCTGGTCAGAGACATCAAGAAATAACGCCGGAACATTAGTGCAGGCAGCTTCCACAGC
AATGGCATCCTGGTCATCCAGCGGATAGTTAATGATCAGCCCACTGACGCGTTGCGCGAGAAGATTGTGC
ACCGCCGCTTTACAGGCTTCGACGCCGCTTCGTTCTACCATCGACACCACCACGCTGGCACCCAGTTGAT
CGGCGCGAGATTTAATCGCCGCGACAATTTGCGACGGCGCGTGCAGGGCCAGACTGGAGGTGGCAACGCC
AATCAGCAACGACTGTTTGCCCGCCAGTTGTTGTGCCACGCGGTTGGGAATGTAATTCAGCTCCGCCATC
GCCGCTTCCACTTTTTCCCGCGTTTTCGCAGAAACGTGGCTGGCCTGGTTCACCACGCGGGAAACGGTCT
GATAAGAGACACCGGCATACTCTGCGACATCGTATAACGTTACTGGTTTCACATTCACCACCCTGAATTG
ACTCTCTTCCGGGCGCTATCATGCCATACCGCGAAAGGTTTTGCGCCATTCGATGGTGTCCGGGATCTCG
ACGCTCTCCCTTATGCGACTCCTGCATTAGGAAGCAGCCCAGTAGTAGGTTGAGGCCGTTGAGCACCGCC
GCCGCAAGGAATGGTGCATGCAAGGAGATGGCGCCCAACAGTCCCCCGGCCACGGGGCCTGCCACCATAC
CCACGCCGAAACAAGCGCTCATGAGCCCGAAGTGGCGAGCCCGATCTTCCCCATCGGTGATGTCGGCGAT
ATAGGCGCCAGCAACCGCACCTGTGGCGCCGGTGATGCCGGCCACGATGCGTCCGGCGTAGAGGATCGAG
ATCTCGATCCCGCGAAATTAATACGACTCACTATAGGGGAATTGTGAGCGGATAACAATTCCCCTCTAGA
AATAATTTTGTTTAACTTTAAGAAGGAGATATACCATGGGCAGCAGCCATCATCATCATCATCACAGCAG
CGGCCTGGTGCCGCGCGGCAGCCATATGTCCCACCACGGAGGAGCTCCCAAGGCCTCTACGTGGGTCGTT
GCTAGTCGGCGAAGCTCGACAGTGTCCCGAGCGCCAGAGAGGAGGCCGGCGGAGGAGTTGAATCGAACAG
GTCCTGAGGGATATAGTGTCGGCAGAGGTGGTCGCTGGAGAGGCACCTCTAGGCCCCCGGAGGACGTGGC
CGCTGGTCACGAGGAACTGCCGCTGTGTTTTGCTTTGAAGAGCCACTTTGTTGGCGCGGTAATCGGTCGT
GGTGGGTCAAAAATAAAGAATATACAAAGTACAACAAACACCACAATCCAAATAATACAAGAACAACCAG
AATCATTAGTCAAAATTTTTGGCAGCAAGGCAATGCAAACGAAAGCAAAAGCAGTGATAGACAATTTTGT
TAAAAAGCTAGAAGAAAATTACAATTCAGAATGCGGAATTGATACTGCATTCCAACCTTCTGTTGGAAAA
GATGGAAGCACAGATAACAATGTTGTTGCAGGAGATCGGCCATTGATAGATTGGGATCAAATTAGAGAGG
AAGGTTTGAAATGGCAAAAAACAAAGTGGGCAGATTTACCACCAATTAAGAAAAACTTTTATAAAGAGTC
CACTGCCACAAGTGCCATGTCAAAAGTAGAAGCAGATAGTTGGAGGAAAGAAAATTTTAATATAACGTGG
GATGACTTGAAGGATGGGGAGAAACGACCTATCCCCAATCCTACCTGCACATTTGATGACGCCTTTCAAT
GTTATCCTGAGGTTATGGAAAACATTAAAAAGGCAGGTTTTCAAAAGCCAACACCTATTCAGTCACAGGC
ATGGCCCATTGTGTTGCAAGGAATAGATCTTATAGGAGTAGCCCAGACTGGAACAGGAAAGACATTGTGT
TATTTAATGCCTGGATTTATTCATCTGGTCCTTCAACCCAGCCTTAAAGGTCAAAGGAATAGACCCGGCA
TGTTAGTTCTAACTCCCACTCGGGAATTAGCACTTCAAGTAGAAGGAGAATGTTGCAAATATTCATATAA
AGGGCTTCGGAGTGTTTGTGTATATGGTGGTGGAAATAGAGATGAACAAATAGAAGAGCTTAAAAAAGGT
GTAGATATCATAATTGCAACTCCCGGAAGATTGAATGATCTGCAAATGAGTAACTTCGTCAATCTGAAGA
ATATAACCTACTTGGTTTTAGATGAAGCAGACAAGATGTTGGACATGGGATTTGAACCCCAGATAATGAA
GATTTTGTTAGATGTGCGCCCAGATAGGCAGACAGTTATGACCAGTGCTACATGGCCTCATTCAGTTCAT
CGCCTCGCACAATCTTATTTGAAAGAACCAATGATTGTCTATGTTGGTACATTGGATCTAGTTGCTGTAA
GTTCAGTGAAGCAAAATATAATTGTAACCACCGAGGAAGAGAAATGGAGTCACATGCAAACTTTTCTACA
GAGTATGTCATCCACAGACAAAGTCATTGTCTTCGTTTCTCGAAAAGCTGTTGCGGATCACTTATCAAGT
GACCTAATACTTGGAAATATATCAGTAGAGTCTCTGCATGGAGATAGAGAACAGAGAGATCGGGAGAAAG
CATTAGAGAACTTTAAAACAGGCAAAGTGAGAATACTAATTGCAACTGATCTAGCCTCTAGAGGACTTGA
TGTCCATGACGTTACACATGTCTATAATTTTGACTTTCCACGGAATATTGAAGAATACGTACACCGAATA
GGGCGCACGGGAAGAGCAGGGAGGACTGGTGTTTCCATTACAACTTTGACTAGAAATGATTGGAGGGTTG
CCTCTGAATTGATTAATATTCTGGAAAGAGCAAATCAGAGTATTCCAGAGGAGCTTGTATCAATGGCTGA
GAGGTTTAAGGCACATCAACAGAAAAGGGAAATGGAAAGAAAAATGGAAAGACCTCAAGGAAGGCCCAAG
AAGTTTCATCTCGAGCACCACCACCACCACCACTGAGATCCGGCTGCTAACAAAGCCCGAAAGGAAGCTG
AGTTGGCTGCTGCCACCGCTGAGCAATAACTAGCATAACCCCTTGGGGCCTCTAAACGGGTCTTGAGGGG
TTTTTTGCTGAAAGGAGGAACTATATCCGGAT
